Addgene plasmid #215441: T7 Lig-C-HiBiT
Purpose: Bacterially expressed T7 Lig-C-HiBit for Ni-NTA purification
Depositing lab: James Inglese. Depositing organization: National Center for Advancing Translational Sciences (NCATS). Publication: A general assay platform to study protein pharmacology using ligand-dependent structural dynamics. Ciulla DA, Dranchak PK, Aitha M, van Neer RHP, Shah D, Tharakan R, Wilson KM, Wang Y, Braisted JC, Inglese J. Nat Commun. 2025 May 10;16(1):4342. doi: 10.1038/s41467-025-59658-6. PubMed 40346061.
Backbone
  Vector backbone: pET21a (+)
  Backbone manufacturer: Novagen
  Backbone size w/o insert (bp): 5409
  Total vector size (bp): 6579
  Modifications to backbone: none known of
  Vector type: Bacterial Expression
Growth in bacteria
  Bacterial resistance: Ampicillin, 100 μg/mL
  Growth temperature: 37°C
  Growth strain: DH5alpha
  Copy number: High Copy
Gene/Insert
  Gene/Insert name: Escherichia phage T7 DNA Ligase, C-terminal HiBiT, C-terminal 10XHis.Thrombin tag (alt names: T7 Lig-C-HiBiT; Bacteriophage T7 Lig-C-HiBiT)
  Species: Bacteriophage T7
  Insert size (bp): 1170
  Mutation: Codon Optimized for bacterial expression, T7 gene10 leader peptide for expression
  GenBank ID: 1261055
  Promoter: T7 Promotor
  Tag / fusion protein: HiBiT Tag (C terminal on insert); 10xHis-tag with thrombin site (C terminal on insert)
  Cloning method: Restriction Enzyme; 5′ cloning site Xho1 (unknown if destroyed); 3′ cloning site BamH1 (unknown if destroyed)
  Sequencing primers: 5′ T7 promotor primer #69348-3; 3′ T7 terminator primer #69337-3
Resource information
  A portion of this plasmid was derived from a plasmid made by: was synthesized for us by a commercial source (Genscript).
Terms and licenses: Academic/Nonprofit Terms; Industry Terms: Not Available to Industry
How to cite: T7 Lig-C-HiBiT was a gift from James Inglese (Addgene plasmid # 215441 ; http://n2t.net/addgene:215441 ; RRID:Addgene_215441)
