[The description below was written by a language model from this plasmid's Addgene catalogue record and pLannotate feature annotations shown in this document.]
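Description:
T7 Lig-C-HiBiT is a bacterial expression plasmid built on the Novagen pET21a(+) backbone (6,579 bp in total) for producing a tagged bacteriophage T7 DNA ligase in E. coli and purifying it on Ni-NTA resin. It carries a ColE1/pBR322-type origin together with the bom and rop elements, an f1 phage origin, and the bla gene for ampicillin selection. The catalogue lists it as high copy, although the annotated rop gene is normally associated with copy-number restraint. Short annotated tetracycline-resistance fragments and a predicted E. coli ORF appear to be pBR322-derived backbone remnants rather than functional parts.

The expression cassette follows the standard pET design. A T7 promoter with an adjacent lac operator drives transcription, and the plasmid-borne lacI gene keeps it repressed until induction with IPTG in a host that supplies T7 RNA polymerase. A gene 10 ribosome binding site and the T7 gene 10 leader peptide at the N-terminus promote efficient translation, and a T7 terminator closes the unit. The 1,170 bp insert, commercially synthesised and codon-optimised for bacteria, encodes T7 DNA ligase, the ATP-dependent enzyme that seals nicks in double-stranded DNA. According to the record, its C-terminus carries a HiBiT tag, the small peptide that complements a larger NanoLuc fragment to give luminescence, and a 10xHis tag with a thrombin cleavage site. The automated annotation does not call HiBiT or the thrombin site. It shows two partial His-tag matches downstream of the ligase, the second possibly being the backbone's own His tag, though the record does not resolve this. The associated publication describes an assay platform for studying protein pharmacology through ligand-dependent structural dynamics, for which this purified HiBiT-tagged protein was presumably produced.
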