Features (pLannotate 1.2.2; 21 found; start..end, strand, type, name):
     12..467     +  rep_origin     f1 ori (sequence partly withheld): f1 bacteriophage origin of replication; arrow indicates direction of (+) strand synthesis
    494..598     +  promoter       AmpR promoter: bla
    599..1459    +  CDS            AmpR: β-lactamase; bla; confers resistance to ampicillin, carbenicillin, and related antibiotics
   1630..2218    +  rep_origin     ori: high-copy-number ColE1/pMB1/pBR322/pUC origin of replication
   2404..2546    -  misc_feature   bom: basis of mobility region from pBR322
   2648..2839    -  CDS            rop: Rop protein, which maintains plasmids at low copy number; rop
   2856..3236    +  CDS            YPB1_ECOLX: Protein predicted: Swiss-Prot protein existence level 4. From Escherichia coli.
   3308..3599    -  CDS            TcR (fragment): tetracycline efflux protein; tet; confers resistance to tetracycline
   3614..3635    -  protein_bind   CAP binding site: CAP binding activates transcription in the presence of cAMP. E. coli catabolite activator protein
   3648..4730    -  CDS            lacI: lac repressor; lacI; The lac repressor binds to the lac operator to inhibit transcription in E. coli. This inhibition can be relieved by adding lactose or isopropyl-β-D-thiogalactopyranoside (IPTG).
   4731..4808    -  promoter       lacI promoter: lacI
   4816..5095    -  CDS            TcR (fragment): tetracycline efflux protein; tet; confers resistance to tetracycline
   5117..5135    +  promoter       T7 promoter: promoter for bacteriophage T7 RNA polymerase
   5136..5160    +  protein_bind   lac operator: The lac repressor binds to the lac operator to inhibit transcription in E. coli. This inhibition can be relieved by adding lactose or isopropyl-β-D-thiogalactopyranoside (IPTG). lac repressor encoded by lacI
   5175..5197    +  RBS            RBS: efficient ribosome binding site from bacteriophage T7 gene 10 (Olins and Rangwala, 1989)
   5205..5237    +  CDS            T7 tag (gene 10 leader): leader peptide from bacteriophage T7 gene 10 promotes efficient translation in E. coli
   5247..6323    +  CDS            DNLI_BPT7: Experimental evidence at protein level: Swiss-Prot protein existence level 1. DNA ligase that seals nicks in double-stranded DNA during DNA replication, DNA recombination and DNA repair in an ATP-dependent reaction. Binds specifically to DNA nicks containing a 3'-OH and a 5'- phosphate group. From Escherichia phage T7 (Bacteriophage T7).
   6384..6409    +  CDS            9xHis (fragment): 9xHis affinity tag
   6423..6440    +  CDS            9xHis (fragment): 9xHis affinity tag
   6450..6499    +  CDS            SET1 (fragment): solubility-enhancement tag derived from T7 phage gene 10B
   6507..6554    +  terminator     T7 terminator: transcription terminator for bacteriophage T7 RNA polymerase
>Addgene plasmid #215441 | T7 Lig-C-HiBiT | addgene full sequence | sequence record 428723 | Addgene NGS Result
TGGCGAATGGG
[124 nt withheld, positions 12-135]
C
[91 nt withheld, positions 137-227]
A
[49 nt withheld, positions 229-277]
CCTTTGACGTTGGAGTCCACGTTCTTT
[37 nt withheld, positions 305-341]
ACCCTATCTCGGTCTATTCTTTTGATTTATAAGGGATTTTGCCGATTTCGGCCTATTGGTTAAAAAATGA
GCTGATTTAACAAAAATTTAACGCGAATTTTAACAAAATATTAACGTTTACAATTTCAGGTGGCACTTTT
CGGGGAAATGTGCGCGGAACCCCTATTTGTTTATTTTTCTAAATACATTCAAATATGTATCCGCTCATGA
GACAATAACCCTGATAAATGCTTCAATAATATTGAAAAAGGAAGAGTATGAGTATTCAACATTTCCGTGT
CGCCCTTATTCCCTTTTTTGCGGCATTTTGCCTTCCTGTTTTTGCTCACCCAGAAACGCTGGTGAAAGTA
AAAGATGCTGAAGATCAGTTGGGTGCACGAGTGGGTTACATCGAACTGGATCTCAACAGCGGTAAGATCC
TTGAGAGTTTTCGCCCCGAAGAACGTTTTCCAATGATGAGCACTTTTAAAGTTCTGCTATGTGGCGCGGT
ATTATCCCGTATTGACGCCGGGCAAGAGCAACTCGGTCGCCGCATACACTATTCTCAGAATGACTTGGTT
GAGTACTCACCAGTCACAGAAAAGCATCTTACGGATGGCATGACAGTAAGAGAATTATGCAGTGCTGCCA
TAACCATGAGTGATAACACTGCGGCCAACTTACTTCTGACAACGATCGGAGGACCGAAGGAGCTAACCGC
TTTTTTGCACAACATGGGGGATCATGTAACTCGCCTTGATCGTTGGGAACCGGAGCTGAATGAAGCCATA
CCAAACGACGAGCGTGACACCACGATGCCTGCAGCAATGGCAACAACGTTGCGCAAACTATTAACTGGCG
AACTACTTACTCTAGCTTCCCGGCAACAATTAATAGACTGGATGGAGGCGGATAAAGTTGCAGGACCACT
TCTGCGCTCGGCCCTTCCGGCTGGCTGGTTTATTGCTGATAAATCTGGAGCCGGTGAGCGTGGGTCTCGC
GGTATCATTGCAGCACTGGGGCCAGATGGTAAGCCCTCCCGTATCGTAGTTATCTACACGACGGGGAGTC
AGGCAACTATGGATGAACGAAATAGACAGATCGCTGAGATAGGTGCCTCACTGATTAAGCATTGGTAACT
GTCAGACCAAGTTTACTCATATATACTTTAGATTGATTTAAAACTTCATTTTTAATTTAAAAGGATCTAG
GTGAAGATCCTTTTTGATAATCTCATGACCAAAATCCCTTAACGTGAGTTTTCGTTCCACTGAGCGTCAG
ACCCCGTAGAAAAGATCAAAGGATCTTCTTGAGATCCTTTTTTTCTGCGCGTAATCTGCTGCTTGCAAAC
AAAAAAACCACCGCTACCAGCGGTGGTTTGTTTGCCGGATCAAGAGCTACCAACTCTTTTTCCGAAGGTA
ACTGGCTTCAGCAGAGCGCAGATACCAAATACTGTCCTTCTAGTGTAGCCGTAGTTAGGCCACCACTTCA
AGAACTCTGTAGCACCGCCTACATACCTCGCTCTGCTAATCCTGTTACCAGTGGCTGCTGCCAGTGGCGA
TAAGTCGTGTCTTACCGGGTTGGACTCAAGACGATAGTTACCGGATAAGGCGCAGCGGTCGGGCTGAACG
GGGGGTTCGTGCACACAGCCCAGCTTGGAGCGAACGACCTACACCGAACTGAGATACCTACAGCGTGAGC
TATGAGAAAGCGCCACGCTTCCCGAAGGGAGAAAGGCGGACAGGTATCCGGTAAGCGGCAGGGTCGGAAC
AGGAGAGCGCACGAGGGAGCTTCCAGGGGGAAACGCCTGGTATCTTTATAGTCCTGTCGGGTTTCGCCAC
CTCTGACTTGAGCGTCGATTTTTGTGATGCTCGTCAGGGGGGCGGAGCCTATGGAAAAACGCCAGCAACG
CGGCCTTTTTACGGTTCCTGGCCTTTTGCTGGCCTTTTGCTCACATGTTCTTTCCTGCGTTATCCCCTGA
TTCTGTGGATAACCGTATTACCGCCTTTGAGTGAGCTGATACCGCTCGCCGCAGCCGAACGACCGAGCGC
AGCGAGTCAGTGAGCGAGGAAGCGGAAGAGCGCCTGATGCGGTATTTTCTCCTTACGCATCTGTGCGGTA
TTTCACACCGCATATATGGTGCACTCTCAGTACAATCTGCTCTGATGCCGCATAGTTAAGCCAGTATACA
CTCCGCTATCGCTACGTGACTGGGTCATGGCTGCGCCCCGACACCCGCCAACACCCGCTGACGCGCCCTG
ACGGGCTTGTCTGCTCCCGGCATCCGCTTACAGACAAGCTGTGACCGTCTCCGGGAGCTGCATGTGTCAG
AGGTTTTCACCGTCATCACCGAAACGCGCGAGGCAGCTGCGGTAAAGCTCATCAGCGTGGTCGTGAAGCG
ATTCACAGATGTCTGCCTGTTCATCCGCGTCCAGCTCGTTGAGTTTCTCCAGAAGCGTTAATGTCTGGCT
TCTGATAAAGCGGGCCATGTTAAGGGCGGTTTTTTCCTGTTTGGTCACTGATGCCTCCGTGTAAGGGGGA
TTTCTGTTCATGGGGGTAATGATACCGATGAAACGAGAGAGGATGCTCACGATACGGGTTACTGATGATG
AACATGCCCGGTTACTGGAACGTTGTGAGGGTAAACAACTGGCGGTATGGATGCGGCGGGACCAGAGAAA
AATCACTCAGGGTCAATGCCAGCGCTTCGTTAATACAGATGTAGGTGTTCCACAGGGTAGCCAGCAGCAT
CCTGCGATGCAGATCCGGAACATAATGGTGCAGGGCGCTGACTTCCGCGTTTCCAGACTTTACGAAACAC
GGAAACCGAAGACCATTCATGTTGTTGCTCAGGTCGCAGACGTTTTGCAGCAGCAGTCGCTTCACGTTCG
CTCGCGTATCGGTGATTCATTCTGCTAACCAGTAAGGCAACCCCGCCAGCCTAGCCGGGTCCTCAACGAC
AGGAGCACGATCATGCGCACCCGTGGGGCCGCCATGCCGGCGATAATGGCCTGCTTCTCGCCGAAACGTT
TGGTGGCGGGACCAGTGACGAAGGCTTGAGCGAGGGCGTGCAAGATTCCGAATACCGCAAGCGACAGGCC
GATCATCGTCGCGCTCCAGCGAAAGCGGTCCTCGCCGAAAATGACCCAGAGCGCTGCCGGCACCTGTCCT
ACGAGTTGCATGATAAAGAAGACAGTCATAAGTGCGGCGACGATAGTCATGCCCCGCGCCCACCGGAAGG
AGCTGACTGGGTTGAAGGCTCTCAAGGGCATCGGTCGAGATCCCGGTGCCTAATGAGTGAGCTAACTTAC
ATTAATTGCGTTGCGCTCACTGCCCGCTTTCCAGTCGGGAAACCTGTCGTGCCAGCTGCATTAATGAATC
GGCCAACGCGCGGGGAGAGGCGGTTTGCGTATTGGGCGCCAGGGTGGTTTTTCTTTTCACCAGTGAGACG
GGCAACAGCTGATTGCCCTTCACCGCCTGGCCCTGAGAGAGTTGCAGCAAGCGGTCCACGCTGGTTTGCC
CCAGCAGGCGAAAATCCTGTTTGATGGTGGTTAACGGCGGGATATAACATGAGCTGTCTTCGGTATCGTC
GTATCCCACTACCGAGATATCCGCACCAACGCGCAGCCCGGACTCGGTAATGGCGCGCATTGCGCCCAGC
GCCATCTGATCGTTGGCAACCAGCATCGCAGTGGGAACGATGCCCTCATTCAGCATTTGCATGGTTTGTT
GAAAACCGGACATGGCACTCCAGTCGCCTTCCCGTTCCGCTATCGGCTGAATTTGATTGCGAGTGAGATA
TTTATGCCAGCCAGCCAGACGCAGACGCGCCGAGACAGAACTTAATGGGCCCGCTAACAGCGCGATTTGC
TGGTGACCCAATGCGACCAGATGCTCCACGCCCAGTCGCGTACCGTCTTCATGGGAGAAAATAATACTGT
TGATGGGTGTCTGGTCAGAGACATCAAGAAATAACGCCGGAACATTAGTGCAGGCAGCTTCCACAGCAAT
GGCATCCTGGTCATCCAGCGGATAGTTAATGATCAGCCCACTGACGCGTTGCGCGAGAAGATTGTGCACC
GCCGCTTTACAGGCTTCGACGCCGCTTCGTTCTACCATCGACACCACCACGCTGGCACCCAGTTGATCGG
CGCGAGATTTAATCGCCGCGACAATTTGCGACGGCGCGTGCAGGGCCAGACTGGAGGTGGCAACGCCAAT
CAGCAACGACTGTTTGCCCGCCAGTTGTTGTGCCACGCGGTTGGGAATGTAATTCAGCTCCGCCATCGCC
GCTTCCACTTTTTCCCGCGTTTTCGCAGAAACGTGGCTGGCCTGGTTCACCACGCGGGAAACGGTCTGAT
AAGAGACACCGGCATACTCTGCGACATCGTATAACGTTACTGGTTTCACATTCACCACCCTGAATTGACT
CTCTTCCGGGCGCTATCATGCCATACCGCGAAAGGTTTTGCGCCATTCGATGGTGTCCGGGATCTCGACG
CTCTCCCTTATGCGACTCCTGCATTAGGAAGCAGCCCAGTAGTAGGTTGAGGCCGTTGAGCACCGCCGCC
GCAAGGAATGGTGCATGCAAGGAGATGGCGCCCAACAGTCCCCCGGCCACGGGGCCTGCCACCATACCCA
CGCCGAAACAAGCGCTCATGAGCCCGAAGTGGCGAGCCCGATCTTCCCCATCGGTGATGTCGGCGATATA
GGCGCCAGCAACCGCACCTGTGGCGCCGGTGATGCCGGCCACGATGCGTCCGGCGTAGAGGATCGAGATC
TCGATCCCGCGAAATTAATACGACTCACTATAGGGGAATTGTGAGCGGATAACAATTCCCCTCTAGAAAT
AATTTTGTTTAACTTTAAGAAGGAGATATACATATGGCTAGCATGACTGGTGGACAGCAAATGGGTCGCG
GATCCATGATGAACATAAAGACAAATCCCTTTAAAGCGGTTAGCTTCGTGGAGTCGGCGATCAAGAAAGC
ACTGGATAATGCCGGTTATCTGATCGCCGAAATCAAATACGATGGCGTGCGCGGTAATATTTGTGTTGAC
AACACCGCGAACAGCTACTGGCTGAGCCGTGTTAGCAAGACCATCCCGGCACTGGAACATCTTAACGGTT
TCGACGTTCGTTGGAAGCGCTTGCTTAACGATGATCGTTGCTTTTATAAGGACGGCTTCATGCTGGACGG
CGAGCTGATGGTTAAGGGCGTTGATTTTAACACCGGTTCCGGCCTCTTACGCACCAAGTGGACCGACACC
AAGAACCAGGAGTTCCATGAGGAATTGTTCGTCGAGCCGATTCGTAAAAAGGACAAAGTGCCATTTAAGC
TGCATACCGGTCATCTTCATATCAAACTGTACGCTATTCTGCCTCTGCACATCGTGGAGTCTGGCGAAGA
CTGTGATGTGATGACCCTCTTGATGCAGGAGCACGTGAAAAACATGCTGCCACTGCTGCAAGAATATTTT
CCGGAGATCGAATGGCAGGCAGCGGAGTCCTACGAGGTTTATGACATGGTCGAGCTGCAACAACTGTACG
AACAAAAACGTGCGGAAGGTCATGAAGGCTTAATTGTTAAGGACCCGATGTGCATTTATAAGAGAGGCAA
AAAAAGCGGTTGGTGGAAAATGAAACCGGAAAATGAAGCGGATGGTATCATCCAAGGTTTGGTTTGGGGT
ACGAAGGGCCTGGCAAACGAGGGCAAGGTGATTGGTTTTGAGGTCCTGTTGGAAAGCGGTCGTCTAGTGA
ATGCTACCAATATCAGCCGCGCGCTGATGGATGAGTTCACGGAGACTGTAAAAGAAGCGACGCTGTCCCA
GTGGGGTTTCTTCAGCCCGTACGGCATCGGTGATAACGACGCCTGCACCATTAATCCGTATGACGGTTGG
GCGTGCCAGATTTCATACATGGAAGAAACGCCGGATGGCAGCCTGCGTCATCCGAGTTTCGTGATGTTTC
GCGGTACTGAGGACAACCCGCAGGAGAAAATGGTGAGCGGCTGGCGTCTGTTTAAAAAGATTTCTCTGGT
TCCGCGTGGCTCTGCGGCTGGTCACCACCACCACCACCACCACCACCATCACTAACTCGAGCACCACCAC
CACCACCACTGAGATCCGGCTGCTAACAAAGCCCGAAAGGAAGCTGAGTTGGCTGCTGCCACCGCTGAGC
AATAACTAGCATAACCCCTTGGGGCCTCTAAACGGGTCTTGAGGGGTTTTTTGCTGAAAGGAGGAACTAT
ATCCGGAT
